Addgene plasmid #90232: pLentiPGK Puro DEST JNKKTRmCerulean3
Purpose: Lentiviral vector to express JNK KTR mCerulean3 under PGK promoter (With Blasticidin Resistance)
Depositing lab: Markus Covert. Depositing organization: Stanford University. Publication: Live-cell measurements of kinase activity in single cells using translocation reporters. Kudo T, Jeknic S, Macklin DN, Akhter S, Hughey JJ, Regot S, Covert MW. Nat Protoc. 2018 Jan;13(1):155-169. doi: 10.1038/nprot.2017.128. Epub 2017 Dec 21. PubMed 29266096.
Backbone
  Vector backbone: pLENTI PGK Puro DEST (w529-2)
  Backbone manufacturer: Eric Campeau Lab (Addgene Plasmid 19068)
  Vector type: Mammalian Expression, Lentiviral
  Selectable markers: Puromycin
Growth in bacteria
  Bacterial resistance: Ampicillin, 50 μg/mL
  Growth temperature: 30°C
  Growth strain: Stbl3
  Copy number: Unknown
Gene/Insert
  Gene/Insert name: JNK Kinase Translocation Reporter
  Species: H. sapiens (human), M. musculus (mouse)
  Promoter: PGK
  Tag / fusion protein: mCerulean3 (C terminal on insert)
  Cloning method: Gateway Cloning
  Sequencing primers: 5′ ACCGAATCACCGACCTCTCT; 3′ GCAGCGTATCCACATAGCG
Terms and licenses: Academic/Nonprofit Terms; Industry Terms: Not Available to Industry
How to cite: pLentiPGK Puro DEST JNKKTRmCerulean3 was a gift from Markus Covert (Addgene plasmid # 90232 ; http://n2t.net/addgene:90232 ; RRID:Addgene_90232)
