[The description below was written by a language model from this plasmid's Addgene catalogue record and pLannotate feature annotations shown in this document.]
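Description:
pLentiPGK Puro DEST JNKKTRmCerulean3 is a third-generation-style HIV-1 lentiviral expression plasmid (about 8.9 kb) built on the pLENTI PGK Puro DEST Gateway destination backbone. In bacteria it is maintained through a high-copy ColE1/pUC origin and selected with ampicillin via the bla gene; an f1 origin and remnants of a pBluescript-type lac/T3/T7 region are also present. The viral genome is transcribed from an RSV promoter fused to a truncated 5' LTR, followed by the Ψ packaging signal with a gag fragment, the Rev response element for Rev-dependent nuclear export, and the cPPT/CTS element. A truncated 3' LTR, SV40 poly(A) signal and SV40 origin close the cassette. Packaging functions must be supplied in trans.

The payload sits between attB1 and attB2 sites left by Gateway recombination and is driven by the human PGK promoter. It encodes the JNK kinase translocation reporter, which includes a fragment derived from human JUN, fused at its C terminus to the cyan fluorescent protein mCerulean3. Reporters of this type shift between nucleus and cytoplasm according to phosphorylation by the target kinase, so the distribution of fluorescence reads out JNK activity in single living cells. A WPRE downstream enhances transcript expression, and a separate mouse PGK promoter drives puromycin N-acetyltransferase for selection of transduced mammalian cells. The catalogue purpose line mentions blasticidin resistance, but the plasmid name, the selectable-marker field and the annotated sequence all indicate puromycin. No blasticidin resistance gene appears in the feature table.
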