Features (pLannotate 1.2.2; 31 found; start..end, strand, type, name):
      1..227     +  promoter       RSV promoter: Rous sarcoma virus enhancer/promoter
    228..408     +  LTR            5' LTR (truncated): truncated 5' long terminal repeat (LTR) from HIV-1
    455..580     +  misc_feature   HIV-1 Ψ: packaging signal of human immunodeficiency virus type 1
    564..927     +  CDS            HIV-1 gag (fragment): gag protein from human immunodeficiency virus 1; gag
   1073..1306    +  misc_feature   RRE: The Rev response element (RRE) of HIV-1 allows for Rev-dependent mRNA export from the nucleus to the cytoplasm.
   1683..1783    +  CDS            Rev (fragment): human immunodeficiency virus 1 (HIV-1) Rev protein; rev; enhances nuclear export of unspliced and incompletely spliced viral mRNAs
   1802..1919    +  misc_feature   cPPT/CTS: central polypurine tract and central termination sequence of HIV-1
   1939..1962    -  misc_feature   MCS (fragment): pBluescript multiple cloning site
   1965..2475    +  promoter       hPGK promoter: human phosphoglycerate kinase 1 promoter
   2530..2554    +  protein_bind   attB1: mutant version of attB; recombination site for the Gateway® BP reaction BP Clonase™
   2563..2742    +  CDS            JUN (fragment): JUN_HUMAN - Experimental evidence at protein level: Swiss-Prot protein existence level 1. Transcription factor that recognizes and binds to the enhancer heptamer motif 5'-TGA[CG]TCA-3' (PubMed:10995748, PubMed:22083952). Promotes activity of NR5A1 when phosphorylated by HIPK3 leading to increased steroidogenic gene expression upon cAMP signaling pathway stimulation (PubMed:17210646). Involved in activated KRAS-mediated transcriptional activation of USP28 in colorectal cancer (CRC) cells (PubMed:24623306). Binds to the USP28 promoter in colorectal cancer (CRC) cells (PubMed:24623306). From Homo
   2749..3465    +  CDS            mCerulean3: mCerulean3 is a basic (constitutively fluorescent) cyan fluorescent protein published in 2011, derived from Aequorea victoria. It is reported to be a somewhat slowly-maturing monomer with very low acid sensitivity.
   3492..3516    -  protein_bind   attB2: mutant version of attB; recombination site for the Gateway® BP reaction BP Clonase™
   3547..4135    +  misc_feature   WPRE: woodchuck hepatitis virus posttranscriptional regulatory element
   4149..4648    +  promoter       PGK promoter: mouse phosphoglycerate kinase 1 promoter
   4669..5268    +  CDS            PuroR: puromycin N-acetyltransferase; pac from Streptomyces alboniger; confers resistance to puromycin
   5336..5473    +  CDS            nef (fragment): NEF_HV1LA - Experimental evidence at protein level: Swiss-Prot protein existence level 1. Extracellular Nef protein targets CD4(+) T-lymphocytes for apoptosis by interacting with CXCR4 surface receptors. From Human immunodeficiency virus type 1 group M subtype B (isolate Lai) (HIV-1).
   5459..5639    +  LTR            5' LTR (truncated): truncated 5' long terminal repeat (LTR) from HIV-1
   5711..5832    +  polyA_signal   SV40 poly(A) signal: SV40 polyadenylation signal
   5872..6007    +  rep_origin     SV40 ori: SV40 origin of replication
   6028..6046    -  promoter       T7 promoter: promoter for bacteriophage T7 RNA polymerase
   6054..6209    +  CDS            lacZα (fragment): LacZα fragment of β-galactosidase; lacZ fragment
   6214..6642    +  rep_origin     f1 ori (sequence partly withheld): f1 bacteriophage origin of replication; arrow indicates direction of (+) strand synthesis
   6695..6799    +  promoter       AmpR promoter: bla
   6800..7660    +  CDS            AmpR: β-lactamase; bla; confers resistance to ampicillin, carbenicillin, and related antibiotics
   7831..8419    +  rep_origin     ori: high-copy-number ColE1/pMB1/pBR322/pUC origin of replication
   8602..8694    +  CDS            lacI (fragment): lac repressor; lacI; The lac repressor binds to the lac operator to inhibit transcription in E. coli. This inhibition can be relieved by adding lactose or isopropyl-β-D-thiogalactopyranoside (IPTG).
   8707..8728    +  protein_bind   CAP binding site: CAP binding activates transcription in the presence of cAMP. E. coli catabolite activator protein
   8743..8773    +  promoter       lac promoter: promoter for the E. coli lac operon
   8781..8797    +  protein_bind   lac operator: The lac repressor binds to the lac operator to inhibit transcription in E. coli. This inhibition can be relieved by adding lactose or isopropyl-β-D-thiogalactopyranoside (IPTG). lac repressor encoded by lacI
   8842..8860    +  promoter       T3 promoter: promoter for bacteriophage T3 RNA polymerase
>Addgene plasmid #90232 | pLentiPGK Puro DEST JNKKTRmCerulean3 | addgene full sequence | sequence record 273283 | Addgene NGS Result
TGTAGTCTTATGCAATACTCTTGTAGTCTTGCAACATGGTAACGATGAGTTAGCAACATGCCTTACAAGG
AGAGAAAAAGCACCGTGCATGCCGATTGGTGGAAGTAAGGTGGTACGATCGTGCCTTATTAGGAAGGCAA
CAGACGGGTCTGACATGGATTGGACGAACCACTGAATTGCCGCATTGCAGAGATATTGTATTTAAGTGCC
TAGCTCGATACATAAACGGGTCTCTCTGGTTAGACCAGATCTGAGCCTGGGAGCTCTCTGGCTAACTAGG
GAACCCACTGCTTAAGCCTCAATAAAGCTTGCCTTGAGTGCTTCAAGTAGTGTGTGCCCGTCTGTTGTGT
GACTCTGGTAACTAGAGATCCCTCAGACCCTTTTAGTCAGTGTGGAAAATCTCTAGCAGTGGCGCCCGAA
CAGGGACTTGAAAGCGAAAGGGAAACCAGAGGAGCTCTCTCGACGCAGGACTCGGCTTGCTGAAGCGCGC
ACGGCAAGAGGCGAGGGGCGGCGACTGGTGAGTACGCCAAAAATTTTGACTAGCGGAGGCTAGAAGGAGA
GAGATGGGTGCGAGAGCGTCAGTATTAAGCGGGGGAGAATTAGATCGCGATGGGAAAAAATTCGGTTAAG
GCCAGGGGGAAAGAAAAAATATAAATTAAAACATATAGTATGGGCAAGCAGGGAGCTAGAACGATTCGCA
GTTAATCCTGGCCTGTTAGAAACATCAGAAGGCTGTAGACAAATACTGGGACAGCTACAACCATCCCTTC
AGACAGGATCAGAAGAACTTAGATCATTATATAATACAGTAGCAACCCTCTATTGTGTGCATCAAAGGAT
AGAGATAAAAGACACCAAGGAAGCTTTAGACAAGATAGAGGAAGAGCAAAACAAAAGTAAGACCACCGCA
CAGCAAGCGGCCGCTGATCTTCAGACCTGGAGGAGGAGATATGAGGGACAATTGGAGAAGTGAATTATAT
AAATATAAAGTAGTAAAAATTGAACCATTAGGAGTAGCACCCACCAAGGCAAAGAGAAGAGTGGTGCAGA
GAGAAAAAAGAGCAGTGGGAATAGGAGCTTTGTTCCTTGGGTTCTTGGGAGCAGCAGGAAGCACTATGGG
CGCAGCGTCAATGACGCTGACGGTACAGGCCAGACAATTATTGTCTGGTATAGTGCAGCAGCAGAACAAT
TTGCTGAGGGCTATTGAGGCGCAACAGCATCTGTTGCAACTCACAGTCTGGGGCATCAAGCAGCTCCAGG
CAAGAATCCTGGCTGTGGAAAGATACCTAAAGGATCAACAGCTCCTGGGGATTTGGGGTTGCTCTGGAAA
ACTCATTTGCACCACTGCTGTGCCTTGGAATGCTAGTTGGAGTAATAAATCTCTGGAACAGATTTGGAAT
CACACGACCTGGATGGAGTGGGACAGAGAAATTAACAATTACACAAGCTTAATACACTCCTTAATTGAAG
AATCGCAAAACCAGCAAGAAAAGAATGAACAAGAATTATTGGAATTAGATAAATGGGCAAGTTTGTGGAA
TTGGTTTAACATAACAAATTGGCTGTGGTATATAAAATTATTCATAATGATAGTAGGAGGCTTGGTAGGT
TTAAGAATAGTTTTTGCTGTACTTTCTATAGTGAATAGAGTTAGGCAGGGATATTCACCATTATCGTTTC
AGACCCACCTCCCAACCCCGAGGGGACCCGACAGGCCCGAAGGAATAGAAGAAGAAGGTGGAGAGAGAGA
CAGAGACAGATCCATTCGATTAGTGAACGGATCTCGACGGTATCGGTTAACTTTTAAAAGAAAAGGGGGG
ATTGGGGGGTACAGTGCAGGGGAAAGAATAGTAGACATAATAGCAACAGACATACAAACTAAAGAATTAC
AAAAACAAATTACAAAAATTCAAAATTTTATCGATCACGAGACTAGCCTCGAGAAGCTTGATATCGAATT
CCACGGGGTTGGGGTTGCGCCTTTTCCAAGGCAGCCCTGGGTTTGCGCAGGGACGCGGCTGCTCTGGGCG
TGGTTCCGGGAAACGCAGCGGCGCCGACCCTGGGTCTCGCACATTCTTCACGTCCGTTCGCAGCGTCACC
CGGATCTTCGCCGCTACCCTTGTGGGCCCCCCGGCGACGCTTCCTGCTCCGCCCCTAAGTCGGGAAGGTT
CCTTGCGGTTCGCGGCGTGCCGGACGTGACAAACGGAAGCCGCACGTCTCACTAGTACCCTCGCAGACGG
ACAGCGCCAGGGAGCAATGGCAGCGCGCCGACCGCGATGGGCTGTGGCCAATAGCGGCTGCTCAGCAGGG
CGCGCCGAGAGCAGCGGCCGGGAAGGGGCGGTGCGGGAGGCGGGGTGTGGGGCGGTAGTGTGGGCCCTGT
TCCTGCCCGCGCGGTGTTCCGCATTCTGCAAGCCTCCGGAGCGCACGTCGGCAGTCGGCTCCCTCGTTGA
CCGAATCACCGACCTCTCTCCCCAGGGGGATCCACCGGTTCGTCGACTAGTCCAGTGTGGTGGAATTCTG
CAGATATCAACAAGTTTGTACAAAAAAGCAGGCTCCACCATGAGTAACCCTAAGATCCTAAAACAGAGCA
TGACCTTGAACCTGGCCGACCCGGTGGGCAGTCTGAAGCCGCACCTCCGCGCCAAGCGCTCGGCCGGTCT
CAACGAAGACGAGTCGCCATCTAAGAAGCTGGCGTCGCCGGAGGTGTCGTCAAGGCTGGAGCGCCTGACC
CTCCAGTCCAGCACTAGTATGGTGAGCAAGGGCGAGGAGCTGTTCACCGGGGTGGTGCCCATCCTGGTCG
AGCTGGACGGCGACGTAAACGGCCACAAGTTCAGCGTGTCCGGCGAGGGCGAGGGCGATGCCACCTACGG
CAAGCTGACCCTGAAGTTCATCTGCACCACCGGCAAGCTGCCCGTGCCCTGGCCCACCCTCGTGACCACC
CTGAGCTGGGGCGTGCAGTGCTTCGCCCGCTACCCCGACCACATGAAGCAGCACGACTTCTTCAAGTCCG
CCATGCCCGAAGGCTACGTCCAGGAGCGCACCATCTTCTTCAAGGACGACGGCAACTACAAGACCCGCGC
CGAGGTGAAGTTCGAGGGCGACACCCTGGTGAACCGCATCGAGCTGAAGGGCATCGACTTCAAGGAGGAC
GGCAACATCCTGGGGCACAAGCTGGAGTACAACGCCATCCACGGCAACGTCTATATCACCGCCGACAAGC
AGAAGAACGGCATCAAGGCCAACTTCGGCCTGAACTGCAACATCGAGGACGGCAGCGTGCAGCTCGCCGA
CCACTACCAGCAGAACACCCCCATCGGCGACGGCCCCGTGCTGCTGCCCGACAACCACTACCTGAGCACC
CAGTCCAAGCTGAGCAAAGACCCCAACGAGAAGCGCGATCACATGGTCCTGCTGGAGTTCGTGACCGCCG
CCGGGATCACTCTCGGCATGGACGAGCTGTACAAGTAAGCGGCCGCACTCGAGATATCTAGACCCAGCTT
TCTTGTACAAAGTGGTTGATATCCAGCACAGTGGCGGCCGCTCGACAATCAACCTCTGGATTACAAAATT
TGTGAAAGATTGACTGGTATTCTTAACTATGTTGCTCCTTTTACGCTATGTGGATACGCTGCTTTAATGC
CTTTGTATCATGCTATTGCTTCCCGTATGGCTTTCATTTTCTCCTCCTTGTATAAATCCTGGTTGCTGTC
TCTTTATGAGGAGTTGTGGCCCGTTGTCAGGCAACGTGGCGTGGTGTGCACTGTGTTTGCTGACGCAACC
CCCACTGGTTGGGGCATTGCCACCACCTGTCAGCTCCTTTCCGGGACTTTCGCTTTCCCCCTCCCTATTG
CCACGGCGGAACTCATCGCCGCCTGCCTTGCCCGCTGCTGGACAGGGGCTCGGCTGTTGGGCACTGACAA
TTCCGTGGTGTTGTCGGGGAAGCTGACGTCCTTTCCATGGCTGCTCGCCTGTGTTGCCACCTGGATTCTG
CGCGGGACGTCCTTCTGCTACGTCCCTTCGGCCCTCAATCCAGCGGACCTTCCTTCCCGCGGCCTGCTGC
CGGCTCTGCGGCCTCTTCCGCGTCTTCGCCTTCGCCCTCAGACGAGTCGGATCTCCCTTTGGGCCGCCTC
CCCGCCTGGAATTCTACCGGGTAGGGGAGGCGCTTTTCCCAAGGCAGTCTGGAGCATGCGCTTTAGCAGC
CCCGCTGGGCACTTGGCGCTACACAAGTGGCCTCTGGCCTCGCACACATTCCACATCCACCGGTAGGCGC
CAACCGGCTCCGTTCTTTGGTGGCCCCTTCGCGCCACCTTCTACTCCTCCCCTAGTCAGGAAGTTCCCCC
CCGCCCCGCAGCTCGCGTCGTGCAGGACGTGACAAATGGAAGTAGCACGTCTCACTAGTCTCGTGCAGAT
GGACAGCACCGCTGAGCAATGGAAGCGGGTAGGCCTTTGGGGCAGCGGCCAATAGCAGCTTTGCTCCTTC
GCTTTCTGGGCTCAGAGGCTGGGAAGGGGTGGGTCCGGGGGCGGGCTCAGGGGCGGGCTCAGGGGCGGGG
CGGGCGCCCGAAGGTCCTCCGGAGGCCCGGCATTCTGCACGCTTCAAAAGCGCACGTCTGCCGCGCTGTT
CTCCTCTTCCTCATCTCCGGGCCTTTCGACCTGCAGCCCAAGCTTACCATGACCGAGTACAAGCCCACGG
TGCGCCTCGCCACCCGCGACGACGTCCCCAGGGCCGTACGCACCCTCGCCGCCGCGTTCGCCGACTACCC
CGCCACGCGCCACACCGTCGATCCGGACCGCCACATCGAGCGGGTCACCGAGCTGCAAGAACTCTTCCTC
ACGCGCGTCGGGCTCGACATCGGCAAGGTGTGGGTCGCGGACGACGGCGCCGCGGTGGCGGTCTGGACCA
CGCCGGAGAGCGTCGAAGCGGGGGCGGTGTTCGCCGAGATCGGCCCGCGCATGGCCGAGTTGAGCGGTTC
CCGGCTGGCCGCGCAGCAACAGATGGAAGGCCTCCTGGCGCCGCACCGGCCCAAGGAGCCCGCGTGGTTC
CTGGCCACCGTCGGCGTCTCGCCCGACCACCAGGGCAAGGGTCTGGGCAGCGCCGTCGTGCTCCCCGGAG
TGGAGGCGGCCGAGCGCGCCGGGGTGCCCGCCTTCCTGGAGACCTCCGCGCCCCGCAACCTCCCCTTCTA
CGAGCGGCTCGGCTTCACCGTCACCGCCGACGTCGAGGTGCCCGAAGGACCGCGCACCTGGTGCATGACC
CGCAAGCCCGGTGCCTGACGCCCGCCCCACGACCCGCAGCGCCCGACCGAAAGGAGCGCACGACCCCATG
CATCTCGAGGGCCCGGTACCTTTAAGACCAATGACTTACAAGGCAGCTGTAGATCTTAGCCACTTTTTAA
AAGAAAAGGGGGGACTGGAAGGGCTAGCTCACTCCCAACGAAGACAAGATCTGCTTTTTGCTTGTACTGG
GTCTCTCTGGTTAGACCAGATCTGAGCCTGGGAGCTCTCTGGCTAACTAGGGAACCCACTGCTTAAGCCT
CAATAAAGCTTGCCTTGAGTGCTTCAAGTAGTGTGTGCCCGTCTGTTGTGTGACTCTGGTAACTAGAGAT
CCCTCAGACCCTTTTAGTCAGTGTGGAAAATCTCTAGCAGTAGTAGTTCATGTCATCTTATTATTCAGTA
TTTATAACTTGCAAAGAAATGAATATCAGAGAGTGAGAGGAACTTGTTTATTGCAGCTTATAATGGTTAC
AAATAAAGCAATAGCATCACAAATTTCACAAATAAAGCATTTTTTTCACTGCATTCTAGTTGTGGTTTGT
CCAAACTCATCAATGTATCTTATCATGTCTGGCTCTAGCTATCCCGCCCCTAACTCCGCCCATCCCGCCC
CTAACTCCGCCCAGTTCCGCCCATTCTCCGCCCCATGGCTGACTAATTTTTTTTATTTATGCAGAGGCCG
AGGCCGCCTCGGCCTCTGAGCTATTCCAGAAGTAGTGAGGAGGCTTTTTTGGAGGCCTAGGGACGTACCC
AATTCGCCCTATAGTGAGTCGTATTACGCGCGCTCACTGGCCGTCGTTTTACAACGTCGTGACTGGGAAA
ACCCTGGCGTTACCCAACTTAATCGCCTTGCAGCACATCCCCCTTTCGCCAGCTGGCGTAATAGCGAAGA
GGCCCGCACCGATCGCCCTTCCCAACAGTTGCGCAGCCTGAATGGCGAATGGG
[124 nt withheld, positions 6214-6337]
C
[91 nt withheld, positions 6339-6429]
A
[49 nt withheld, positions 6431-6479]
CCTTTGACGTTGGAGTCCACGTTCTTT
[37 nt withheld, positions 6507-6543]
ACCCTATCTCGGTCTATTCTTTTGATTTATAAGGGATTTTGCCGATTTCGGCCTATTGGTTAAAAAATGA
GCTGATTTAACAAAAATTTAACGCGAATTTTAACAAAATATTAACGCTTACAATTTAGGTGGCACTTTTC
GGGGAAATGTGCGCGGAACCCCTATTTGTTTATTTTTCTAAATACATTCAAATATGTATCCGCTCATGAG
ACAATAACCCTGATAAATGCTTCAATAATATTGAAAAAGGAAGAGTATGAGTATTCAACATTTCCGTGTC
GCCCTTATTCCCTTTTTTGCGGCATTTTGCCTTCCTGTTTTTGCTCACCCAGAAACGCTGGTGAAAGTAA
AAGATGCTGAAGATCAGTTGGGTGCACGAGTGGGTTACATCGAACTGGATCTCAACAGCGGTAAGATCCT
TGAGAGTTTTCGCCCCGAAGAACGTTTTCCAATGATGAGCACTTTTAAAGTTCTGCTATGTGGCGCGGTA
TTATCCCGTATTGACGCCGGGCAAGAGCAACTCGGTCGCCGCATACACTATTCTCAGAATGACTTGGTTG
AGTACTCACCAGTCACAGAAAAGCATCTTACGGATGGCATGACAGTAAGAGAATTATGCAGTGCTGCCAT
AACCATGAGTGATAACACTGCGGCCAACTTACTTCTGACAACGATCGGAGGACCGAAGGAGCTAACCGCT
TTTTTGCACAACATGGGGGATCATGTAACTCGCCTTGATCGTTGGGAACCGGAGCTGAATGAAGCCATAC
CAAACGACGAGCGTGACACCACGATGCCTGTAGCAATGGCAACAACGTTGCGCAAACTATTAACTGGCGA
ACTACTTACTCTAGCTTCCCGGCAACAATTAATAGACTGGATGGAGGCGGATAAAGTTGCAGGACCACTT
CTGCGCTCGGCCCTTCCGGCTGGCTGGTTTATTGCTGATAAATCTGGAGCCGGTGAGCGTGGGTCTCGCG
GTATCATTGCAGCACTGGGGCCAGATGGTAAGCCCTCCCGTATCGTAGTTATCTACACGACGGGGAGTCA
GGCAACTATGGATGAACGAAATAGACAGATCGCTGAGATAGGTGCCTCACTGATTAAGCATTGGTAACTG
TCAGACCAAGTTTACTCATATATACTTTAGATTGATTTAAAACTTCATTTTTAATTTAAAAGGATCTAGG
TGAAGATCCTTTTTGATAATCTCATGACCAAAATCCCTTAACGTGAGTTTTCGTTCCACTGAGCGTCAGA
CCCCGTAGAAAAGATCAAAGGATCTTCTTGAGATCCTTTTTTTCTGCGCGTAATCTGCTGCTTGCAAACA
AAAAAACCACCGCTACCAGCGGTGGTTTGTTTGCCGGATCAAGAGCTACCAACTCTTTTTCCGAAGGTAA
CTGGCTTCAGCAGAGCGCAGATACCAAATACTGTTCTTCTAGTGTAGCCGTAGTTAGGCCACCACTTCAA
GAACTCTGTAGCACCGCCTACATACCTCGCTCTGCTAATCCTGTTACCAGTGGCTGCTGCCAGTGGCGAT
AAGTCGTGTCTTACCGGGTTGGACTCAAGACGATAGTTACCGGATAAGGCGCAGCGGTCGGGCTGAACGG
GGGGTTCGTGCACACAGCCCAGCTTGGAGCGAACGACCTACACCGAACTGAGATACCTACAGCGTGAGCT
ATGAGAAAGCGCCACGCTTCCCGAAGGGAGAAAGGCGGACAGGTATCCGGTAAGCGGCAGGGTCGGAACA
GGAGAGCGCACGAGGGAGCTTCCAGGGGGAAACGCCTGGTATCTTTATAGTCCTGTCGGGTTTCGCCACC
TCTGACTTGAGCGTCGATTTTTGTGATGCTCGTCAGGGGGGCGGAGCCTATGGAAAAACGCCAGCAACGC
GGCCTTTTTACGGTTCCTGGCCTTTTGCTGGCCTTTTGCTCACATGTTCTTTCCTGCGTTATCCCCTGAT
TCTGTGGATAACCGTATTACCGCCTTTGAGTGAGCTGATACCGCTCGCCGCAGCCGAACGACCGAGCGCA
GCGAGTCAGTGAGCGAGGAAGCGGAAGAGCGCCCAATACGCAAACCGCCTCTCCCCGCGCGTTGGCCGAT
TCATTAATGCAGCTGGCACGACAGGTTTCCCGACTGGAAAGCGGGCAGTGAGCGCAACGCAATTAATGTG
AGTTAGCTCACTCATTAGGCACCCCAGGCTTTACACTTTATGCTTCCGGCTCGTATGTTGTGTGGAATTG
TGAGCGGATAACAATTTCACACAGGAAACAGCTATGACCATGATTACGCCAAGCGCGCAATTAACCCTCA
CTAAAGGGAACAAAAGCTGGAGCTGCAAGCTTAA
